Addgene plasmid #124776: SL016: AAV-CAG-FLEX-CheRiff-GFP
Purpose: For AAV based expression of CheRiff in Cre-Positive cells
Depositing lab: Adam Cohen. Depositing organization: Harvard University. Publication: Wide-area all-optical neurophysiology in acute brain slices. Farhi SL, Parot VJ, Grama A, Yamagata M, Abdelfattah AS, Adam Y, Lou S, Jun Kim J, Campbell RE, Cox DD, Cohen AE. J Neurosci. 2019 Apr 5. pii: JNEUROSCI.0168-19.2019. doi: 10.1523/JNEUROSCI.0168-19.2019. PubMed 30952812.
Backbone
  Vector backbone: AAV-CAG-FLEX
  Backbone size w/o insert (bp): 5100
  Total vector size (bp): 6800
  Vector type: AAV, Cre/Lox
Growth in bacteria
  Bacterial resistance: Ampicillin, 100 μg/mL
  Growth temperature: 37°C
  Growth strain: NEB Stable
  Copy number: High Copy
Gene/Insert
  Gene/Insert name: CheRiff-GFP
  Species: Synthetic
  Insert size (bp): 1700
  Promoter: CAG
  Tag / fusion protein: GFP (C terminal on insert)
  Cloning method: Gibson Cloning
  Sequencing primers: 5′ gcaacgtgctggttattgtg; 3′ tcacaaattttgtaatccag
Terms and licenses: Academic/Nonprofit Terms; Industry Terms: Not Available to Industry
How to cite: SL016: AAV-CAG-FLEX-CheRiff-GFP was a gift from Adam Cohen (Addgene plasmid # 124776 ; http://n2t.net/addgene:124776 ; RRID:Addgene_124776)
