[The description below was written by a language model from this plasmid's Addgene catalogue record and the feature table of its GenBank file.]
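Description:
SL016: AAV-CAG-FLEX-CheRiff-GFP is an AAV transfer plasmid (about 6.8 kb in the catalogue entry) built on an AAV-CAG-FLEX backbone for Cre-dependent expression of the optogenetic actuator CheRiff. It is propagated in E. coli as a high-copy plasmid through a ColE1/pUC-type origin and is selected with ampicillin via the bla gene and its own promoter. An f1 phage origin is also present. The recommended recombination-deficient growth strain is consistent with the need to keep the AAV inverted terminal repeats stable.

The payload is a synthetic fusion of roughly 1.7 kb. It joins CheRiff, a blue-light-activated channelrhodopsin derived from the Scherffelia dubia channel, to a C-terminal EGFP, with a Kozak consensus upstream of the start codon. In the annotated sequence the CAG promoter elements (chicken beta-actin promoter and chimeric intron) lie on the complementary strand, while the CheRiff-EGFP reading frame is annotated on the forward strand. The coding sequence is therefore inverted relative to its promoter and silent in the starting state. It is bracketed by lox2272 and loxP sites in the FLEX (double-floxed inverted) style. Cre recombination between compatible site pairs flips the cassette into the sense orientation and locks it there, so only Cre-positive cells express the protein. A WPRE and an SV40 polyadenylation signal sit downstream of the promoter to enhance transcript stability and termination.

The held sequence record is a 6,706 bp partial record. It annotates only one AAV2 ITR, a single loxP site and no CMV enhancer, so the second ITR and the remaining elements expected of this design are probably unannotated or outside the covered region. The construct is intended for packaging into AAV to allow light-driven stimulation of genetically defined neurons, and the associated publication applies it to all-optical neurophysiology in acute brain slices.
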