LOCUS       Exported 6706 bp ds-DNA linear SYN 16-JUL-2021
DEFINITION  For AAV based expression of CheRiff in Cre-Positive cells.
ACCESSION   .
VERSION     .
KEYWORDS    SL016: AAV-CAG-FLEX-CheRiff-GFP
SOURCE      synthetic DNA construct
  ORGANISM  synthetic DNA construct
REFERENCE   1 (bases 1 to 6706)
  AUTHORS   Farhi SL, Parot VJ, Grama A, Yamagata M, Abdelfattah AS, Adam Y, Lou
            S, Jun Kim J, Campbell RE, Cox DD, Cohen AE
  TITLE     Wide-area all-optical neurophysiology in acute brain slices.
  JOURNAL   J Neurosci. 2019 Apr 5. pii: JNEUROSCI.0168-19.2019. doi:
            10.1523/JNEUROSCI.0168-19.2019.
  PUBMED    30952812
REFERENCE   2 (bases 1 to 6706)
  AUTHORS   .
  TITLE     Direct Submission
  JOURNAL   Exported Jul 16, 2021 from SnapGene Server 1.1.58
            http://www.snapgene.com
FEATURES             Location/Qualifiers
     source          1..6706
                     /organism="synthetic DNA construct"
                     /mol_type="other DNA"
     rep_origin      complement(8..463)
                     /direction=LEFT
                     /label=f1 ori
                     /note="f1 bacteriophage origin of replication; arrow
                     indicates direction of (+) strand synthesis"
     primer_bind     complement(145..166)
                     /label=F1ori-F
                     /note="F1 origin, forward primer"
     primer_bind     357..376
                     /label=F1ori-R
                     /note="F1 origin, reverse primer"
     repeat_region   535..664
                     /label=AAV2 ITR
     polyA_signal    826..947
                     /label=SV40 poly(A) signal
                     /note="SV40 polyadenylation signal"
     primer_bind     complement(863..882)
                     /label=SV40pA-R
                     /note="SV40 polyA, reverse primer"
     primer_bind     917..936
                     /label=EBV-rev
                     /note="SV40 polyA terminator, reverse primer"
     misc_feature    990..1578
                     /label=WPRE
                     /note="woodchuck hepatitis virus posttranscriptional
                     regulatory element"
     CDS             1096..1107
                     /codon_start=1
                     /product="Factor Xa recognition and cleavage site"
                     /label=Factor Xa site
                     /translation="IEGR"
     primer_bind     1505..1525
                     /label=WPRE-R
                     /note="WPRE, reverse primer"
     protein_bind    complement(1669..1702)
                     /label=lox2272
                     /bound_moiety="Cre recombinase"
                     /note="Cre-mediated recombination occurs in the 8-bp core
                     sequence (GGATACTT). lox2272 sites are compatible with each
                     other, but incompatible with loxP or loxN sites (Lee and
                     Saito, 1988)."
     regulatory      1796..1805
                     /regulatory_class="other"
                     /note="vertebrate consensus sequence for strong initiation
                     of translation (Kozak, 1987)"
     CDS             1802..2749
                     /codon_start=1
                     /product="blue light-activated optogenetic actuator derived
                     from Scherffelia dubia channelrhodopsin (Hochbaum et al.,
                     2014)"
                     /label=CheRiff
                     /translation="MGGAPAPDAHSAPPGNDSAGGSEYHAPAGYQVNPPYHPVHGYEEQ
                     CSSIYIYYGALWEQETARGFQWFAVFLSALFLAFYGWHAYKASVGWEEVYVCSVELIKV
                     ILEIYFEFTSPAMLFLYGGNITPWLRYAEWLLTCPVILIHLSNITGLSEAYNKRTMALL
                     VSDLGTICMGVTAALATGWVKWLFYCIGLVYGTQTFYNAGIIYVESYYIMPAGGCKKLV
                     LAMTAVYYSSWLMFPGLFIFGPEGMHTLSVAGSTIGHTIADLLSKNIWGLLGHFLRIKI
                     HEHIIMYGDIRRPVSSQFLGRKVDVLAFVTEEDKV"
     CDS             2819..3532
                     /codon_start=1
                     /product="enhanced GFP"
                     /label=EGFP
                     /translation="VSKGEELFTGVVPILVELDGDVNGHKFSVSGEGEGDATYGKLTLK
                     FICTTGKLPVPWPTLVTTLTYGVQCFSRYPDHMKQHDFFKSAMPEGYVQERTIFFKDDG
                     NYKTRAEVKFEGDTLVNRIELKGIDFKEDGNILGHKLEYNYNSHNVYIMADKQKNGIKV
                     NFKIRHNIEDGSVQLADHYQQNTPIGDGPVLLPDNHYLSTQSALSKDPNEKRDHMVLLE
                     FVTAAGITLGMDELYK"
     primer_bind     complement(2861..2882)
                     /label=EGFP-N
                     /note="EGFP, reverse primer"
     primer_bind     complement(3122..3141)
                     /label=EXFP-R
                     /note="For distinguishing EGFP variants, reverse primer"
     primer_bind     3469..3490
                     /label=EGFP-C
                     /note="EGFP, forward primer"
     protein_bind    3578..3611
                     /label=loxP
                     /bound_moiety="Cre recombinase"
                     /note="Cre-mediated recombination occurs in the 8-bp core
                     sequence (GCATACAT)."
     protein_bind    3674..3707
                     /label=lox2272
                     /bound_moiety="Cre recombinase"
                     /note="Cre-mediated recombination occurs in the 8-bp core
                     sequence (GGATACTT). lox2272 sites are compatible with each
                     other, but incompatible with loxP or loxN sites (Lee and
                     Saito, 1988)."
     primer_bind     complement(3742..3761)
                     /label=pCAG-F
                     /note="Rabbit beta-globin intron, for pCAG plasmids,
                     forward primer"
     primer_bind     complement(3823..3845)
                     /label=pCAGGS-5
                     /note="Chimeric intron in CAG promoter, forward primer"
     promoter        complement(4124..4401)
                     /label=chicken beta-actin promoter
     rep_origin      complement(4904..5492)
                     /direction=LEFT
                     /label=ori
                     /note="high-copy-number ColE1/pMB1/pBR322/pUC origin of
                     replication"
     primer_bind     complement(4984..5003)
                     /label=pBR322ori-F
                     /note="pBR322 origin, forward primer"
     CDS             complement(5663..6523)
                     /codon_start=1
                     /gene="bla"
                     /product="beta-lactamase"
                     /label=AmpR
                     /note="confers resistance to ampicillin, carbenicillin, and
                     related antibiotics"
                     /translation="MSIQHFRVALIPFFAAFCLPVFAHPETLVKVKDAEDQLGARVGYI
                     ELDLNSGKILESFRPEERFPMMSTFKVLLCGAVLSRIDAGQEQLGRRIHYSQNDLVEYS
                     PVTEKHLTDGMTVRELCSAAITMSDNTAANLLLTTIGGPKELTAFLHNMGDHVTRLDRW
                     EPELNEAIPNDERDTTMPVAMATTLRKLLTGELLTLASRQQLIDWMEADKVAGPLLRSA
                     LPAGWFIADKSGAGERGSRGIIAALGPDGKPSRIVVIYTTGSQATMDERNRQIAEIGAS
                     LIKHW"
     primer_bind     6286..6305
                     /label=Amp-R
                     /note="Ampicillin resistance gene, reverse primer"
     promoter        complement(6524..6628)
                     /gene="bla"
                     /label=AmpR promoter
ORIGIN
        1 gccacctaaa ttgtaagcgt taatattttg ttaaaattcg cgttaaattt ttgttaaatc
       61 agctcatttt ttaaccaata ggccgaaatc ggcaaaatcc cttataaatc aaaagaatag
      121 accgagatag ggttgagtgt tgttccagtt tggaacaaga gtccactatt aaagaacgtg
      181 gactccaacg tcaaaggnnn nnnnnnnnnn nnnnnnnnnn nnnnnnnnnn nnnnnnnnnn
      241 nnnnnntnnn nnnnnnnnnn nnnnnnnnnn nnnnnnnnnn nnnnnnnnnn nnnnnnnnnn
      301 nnnnnnnnnn nnnnnnnnnn nnnnnnnnnn nnnnnnnngn nnnnnnnnnn nnnnnnnnnn
      361 nnnnnnnnnn nnnnnnnnnn nnnnnnnnnn nnnnnnnnnn nnnnnnnnnn nnnnnnnnnn
      421 nnnnnnnnnn nnnnnnnnnn nnnnnnnnnn nnnnnnnnnn nnncccattc gccattcagg
      481 ctgcgcaact gttgggaagg gcgatcggtg cgggcctctt cgctattacg ccagctgcgc
      541 gctcgctcgc tcactgaggc cgcccgggca aagcccgggc gtcgggcgac ctttggtcgc
      601 ccggcctcag tgagcgagcg agcgcgcaga gagggagtgg ccaactccat cactaggggt
      661 tccttgtagt taatgattaa cccgccatgc tacttatcta cgtagccatg ctctaggaag
      721 atccttatcg attttaccac atttgtagag gttttacttg ctttaaaaaa cctcccacat
      781 ctccccctga acctgaaaca taaaatgaat gcaattgttg ttgttaactt gtttattgca
      841 gcttataatg gttacaaata aagcaatagc atcacaaatt tcacaaataa agcatttttt
      901 tcactgcatt ctagttgtgg tttgtccaaa ctcatcaatg tatcttatca tgtctgctcg
      961 aagcggccgc ccgggtcgac ggtatcgatg cggggaggcg gcccaaaggg agatccgact
     1021 cgtctgaggg cgaaggcgaa gacgcggaag aggccgcaga gccggcagca ggccgcggga
     1081 aggaaggtcc gctggattga gggccgaagg gacgtagcag aaggacgtcc cgcgcagaat
     1141 ccaggtggca acacaggcga gcagccaagg aaaggacgat gatttccccg acaacaccac
     1201 ggaattgtca gtgcccaaca gccgagcccc tgtccagcag cgggcaaggc aggcggcgat
     1261 gagttccgcc gtggcaatag ggagggggaa agcgaaagtc ccggaaagga gctgacaggt
     1321 ggtggcaatg ccccaaccag tgggggttgc gtcagcaaac acagtgcaca ccacgccacg
     1381 ttgcctgaca acgggccaca actcctcata aagagacagc aaccaggatt tatacaagga
     1441 ggagaaaatg aaagccatac gggaagcaat agcatgatac aaaggcatta aagcagcgta
     1501 tccacatagc gtaaaaggag caacatagtt aagaatacca gtcaatcttt cacaaatttt
     1561 gtaatccaga ggttgattat cgataagctt gatatcgaag ttcgatggtg agatctggac
     1621 tagagggtcg atggtgatgc ttggatcaaa ataggaagaa tcccaatgat aacttcgtat
     1681 aaagtatcct atacgaagtt atactagaat tcggtacaat caagctggtt ctccatttgc
     1741 actcaggagc acgggcaggc gagtggcccc tagttctggg ggcagcgggg gatccgccac
     1801 catgggcgga gctcctgctc cagacgctca cagcgcccca cctggaaacg attctgccgg
     1861 aggcagtgag taccatgccc cagctggata tcaagtgaat ccaccctacc accccgtgca
     1921 tgggtatgag gaacagtgca gctccatcta catctactat ggggccctgt gggagcagga
     1981 aacagctagg ggcttccagt ggtttgccgt gttcctgtct gccctgtttc tggctttcta
     2041 cggctggcac gcctataagg ccagcgtggg atgggaggaa gtgtacgtgt gctccgtgga
     2101 gctgatcaaa gtgattctgg agatctattt cgagttcacc agtcctgcta tgctgttcct
     2161 gtacggaggg aacattaccc catggctgag atatgccgaa tggctgctga catgtcccgt
     2221 gatcctgatt catctgtcta acatcaccgg cctgagtgag gcatacaata agcggacaat
     2281 ggctctgctg gtgtccgacc tgggaactat ttgcatggga gtgacagccg ctctggccac
     2341 tgggtgggtg aagtggctgt tttactgtat cggcctggtg tatggaaccc agacattcta
     2401 caacgctgga atcatctacg tggagtctta ctatatcatg cctgccggcg gctgtaagaa
     2461 actggtgctg gccatgactg ccgtgtacta ttctagttgg ctgatgtttc ccggcctgtt
     2521 catctttggg cctgaaggca tgcacaccct gagcgtggct gggtccacta ttggccatac
     2581 catcgccgac ctgctgtcca agaatatttg gggactgctg gggcacttcc tgcggatcaa
     2641 aattcacgag catatcatta tgtacggcga tatcaggaga ccagtgagct cccagtttct
     2701 gggacgcaag gtggacgtgc tggccttcgt gacagaggaa gataaagtgg cggccgccaa
     2761 gagcaggatc accagcgagg gcgagtacat ccccctggac cagatcgaca tcaacgtggt
     2821 gagcaagggc gaggagctgt tcaccggggt ggtgcccatc ctggtcgagc tggacggcga
     2881 cgtaaacggc cacaagttca gcgtgtccgg cgagggcgag ggcgatgcca cctacggcaa
     2941 gctgaccctg aagttcattt gcaccaccgg caagctgccc gtgccctggc ccaccctcgt
     3001 gaccaccctg acctacggcg tgcagtgctt cagccgctac cccgaccaca tgaagcagca
     3061 cgacttcttc aagtccgcca tgcccgaagg ctacgtccag gagcgcacca tcttcttcaa
     3121 ggacgacggc aactacaaga cccgcgccga ggtgaagttc gagggcgaca ccctggtgaa
     3181 ccgcatcgag ctgaagggca tcgacttcaa ggaggacggc aacatcctgg ggcacaagct
     3241 ggagtacaac tacaacagcc acaacgtcta tatcatggcc gacaagcaga agaacggcat
     3301 caaggtgaac ttcaagatcc gccacaacat cgaggacggc agcgtgcagc tcgccgacca
     3361 ctaccagcag aacaccccca tcggcgacgg ccccgtgctg ctgcccgaca accactacct
     3421 gagcacccag tccgccctga gcaaagaccc caacgagaag cgcgatcaca tggtcctgct
     3481 ggagttcgtg accgccgccg ggatcactct cggcatggac gagctgtaca agtaagaatt
     3541 cgatatcaag cttatcgaaa gtaaggggat ccctagtata acttcgtata gcatacatta
     3601 tacgaagtta tgggtcgatg gtgatgcttg gcaattcggg tcgatggtga agcattggtc
     3661 ttcctatttt gatataactt cgtataggat actttatacg aagttatggg gatccaattc
     3721 tttgccaaaa tgatgagaca gcacaataac cagcacgttg cccaggagct gtaggaaaaa
     3781 gaagaaggca tgaacatggt tagcagaggc tctagagccg ccggtcacac gccagaagcc
     3841 gaaccccgcc ctgccccgtc ccccccgaag gcagccgtcc ccccgcggac agccccgagc
     3901 cgctcccccc gcacaaaggg ccctcccgga gcccctcaag gctttcacgc agccacagaa
     3961 aagaaacaag ccgtcattaa accaagcgct aattacagcc cggaggagaa gggccgtccc
     4021 gcccgctcac ctgtgggagt aacgcggtca gtcagagccg gggcgggcgg cgcgaggcgg
     4081 cggcggagcg gggcacgggg cgaaggcagc gcgcagcgac tcccgcccgc cgcgcgcttc
     4141 gctttttata gggccgccgc cgccgccgcc tcgccataaa aggaaacttt cggagcgcgc
     4201 cgctctgatt ggctgccgcc gcaccccccc gccccgcccc cccccccccc cccccccccc
     4261 cccccccccc cggcgcgcgc cccccccccc cccccgcccc catcgctgca caaaataatt
     4321 aaaaaataaa taaatacaaa attgggggtg gggagggggg ggagatgggg agagtgaagc
     4381 agaacgtggg gctcacctcg accatggtaa tagcgatgac taatacgtag atgtactgcc
     4441 aagtaggaaa gtcccataag gtcatgtact gggcataatg ccaggcgggc catttaccgt
     4501 cattgacgtc aatagggggc gtacttggca tatgatacac ttgatgtact gccaagtggg
     4561 cagtttaccg taaatactcc acccattgac gtcaatggaa agtccctatt ggcgttacta
     4621 tgggaacata cgtcattatt gacgtcaatg gtactcttcc tagagcatgg ctacgtagat
     4681 aagtagcatg gcgggttaat cattaactac aaggaacccc tagtgatgga gttggccact
     4741 ccctctctgc gcgctcgctc gctcgctgag gccgagcggt atcagctcac tcaaaggcgg
     4801 taatacggtt atccacagaa tcaggggata acgcaggaaa gaacatgtga gcaaaaggcc
     4861 agcaaaaggc caggaaccgt aaaaaggccg cgttgctggc gtttttccat aggctccgcc
     4921 cccctgacga gcatcacaaa aatcgacgct caagtcagag gtggcgaaac ccgacaggac
     4981 tataaagata ccaggcgttt ccccctggaa gctccctcgt gcgctctcct gttccgaccc
     5041 tgccgcttac cggatacctg tccgcctttc tcccttcggg aagcgtggcg ctttctcata
     5101 gctcacgctg taggtatctc agttcggtgt aggtcgttcg ctccaagctg ggctgtgtgc
     5161 acgaaccccc cgttcagccc gaccgctgcg ccttatccgg taactatcgt cttgagtcca
     5221 acccggtaag acacgactta tcgccactgg cagcagccac tggtaacagg attagcagag
     5281 cgaggtatgt aggcggtgct acagagttct tgaagtggtg gcctaactac ggctacacta
     5341 gaagaacagt atttggtatc tgcgctctgc tgaagccagt taccttcgga aaaagagttg
     5401 gtagctcttg atccggcaaa caaaccaccg ctggtagcgg tggttttttt gtttgcaagc
     5461 agcagattac gcgcagaaaa aaaggatctc aagaagatcc tttgatcttt tctacggggt
     5521 ctgacgctca gtggaacgaa aactcacgtt aagggatttt ggtcatgaga ttatcaaaaa
     5581 ggatcttcac ctagatcctt ttaaattaaa aatgaagttt taaatcaatc taaagtatat
     5641 atgagtaaac ttggtctgac agttaccaat gcttaatcag tgaggcacct atctcagcga
     5701 tctgtctatt tcgttcatcc atagttgcct gactccccgt cgtgtagata actacgatac
     5761 gggagggctt accatctggc cccagtgctg caatgatacc gcgagaccca cgctcaccgg
     5821 ctccagattt atcagcaata aaccagccag ccggaagggc cgagcgcaga agtggtcctg
     5881 caactttatc cgcctccatc cagtctatta attgttgccg ggaagctaga gtaagtagtt
     5941 cgccagttaa tagtttgcgc aacgttgttg ccattgctac aggcatcgtg gtgtcacgct
     6001 cgtcgtttgg tatggcttca ttcagctccg gttcccaacg atcaaggcga gttacatgat
     6061 cccccatgtt gtgcaaaaaa gcggttagct ccttcggtcc tccgatcgtt gtcagaagta
     6121 agttggccgc agtgttatca ctcatggtta tggcagcact gcataattct cttactgtca
     6181 tgccatccgt aagatgcttt tctgtgactg gtgagtactc aaccaagtca ttctgagaat
     6241 agtgtatgcg gcgaccgagt tgctcttgcc cggcgtcaat acgggataat accgcgccac
     6301 atagcagaac tttaaaagtg ctcatcattg gaaaacgttc ttcggggcga aaactctcaa
     6361 ggatcttacc gctgttgaga tccagttcga tgtaacccac tcgtgcaccc aactgatctt
     6421 cagcatcttt tactttcacc agcgtttctg ggtgagcaaa aacaggaagg caaaatgccg
     6481 caaaaaaggg aataagggcg acacggaaat gttgaatact catactcttc ctttttcaat
     6541 attattgaag catttatcag ggttattgtc tcatgagcgg atacatattt gaatgtattt
     6601 agaaaaataa acaaataggg gttccgcgca catttccccg aaaagtgcca cctaaattgt
     6661 aagcgttaat attttgttaa aattcgcgtt aaatttttgt taaatc
//
